Addgene plasmid #144805: TFORF3329
Purpose: Lentiviral vector for overexpressing transcription factor ORFs with unique 24-bp barcodes. Barcodes facilitate identification of transcription factors in pooled screens.
Depositing lab: Feng Zhang. Depositing organization: Broad Institute. Publication: A transcription factor atlas of directed differentiation. Joung J, Ma S, Tay T, Geiger-Schuller KR, Kirchgatterer PC, Verdine VK, Guo B, Arias-Garcia MA, Allen WE, Singh A, Kuksenko O, Abudayyeh OO, Gootenberg JS, Fu Z, Macrae RK, Buenrostro JD, Regev A, Zhang F. Cell. 2023 Jan 5;186(1):209-229.e26. doi: 10.1016/j.cell.2022.11.026. PubMed 36608654.
Backbone
  Vector backbone: pLX_TRC317
  Backbone manufacturer: Broad Institute Genetic Perturbation Platform
  Backbone size w/o insert (bp): 8264
  Vector type: Mammalian Expression, Lentiviral
  Selectable markers: Puromycin
Growth in bacteria
  Bacterial resistance: Ampicillin, 100 μg/mL
  Growth temperature: 37°C
  Growth strain: NEB Stable
  Copy number: High Copy
Gene/Insert
  Gene/Insert name: TFAP4
  Species: H. sapiens (human)
  Insert size (bp): 1220
  Entrez Gene: TFAP4 (a.k.a. AP-4, bHLHc41)
  Promoter: EF1a
  Tag / fusion protein: V5 (C terminal on insert)
  Cloning method: Gateway Cloning
  Sequencing primers: 5′ GGGTGGAGACTGAAGTTAGGCCAG; 3′ CACATAGCGTAAAAGGAGCAACATAG
Resource information
  A portion of this plasmid was derived from a plasmid made by: Broad Institute Genetic Perturbation Platform
Terms and licenses: Academic/Nonprofit Terms; Industry Terms: Not Available to Industry
Depositor comments: NM_003223.2 Please test multiple small colonies in case of plasmid recombination. To make this collection available in a timely manner, a portion of this collection was not fully sequenced by Addgene. If an Addgene verified full plasmid sequence is not available, please contact us prior to placing an order to request the full sequence.
How to cite: TFORF3329 was a gift from Feng Zhang (Addgene plasmid # 144805 ; http://n2t.net/addgene:144805 ; RRID:Addgene_144805)
