[The description below was written by a language model from this plasmid's Addgene catalogue record and pLannotate feature annotations shown in this document.]
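Description:
TFORF3329 is a lentiviral mammalian expression plasmid built on the pLX_TRC317 backbone and carrying the human transcription factor TFAP4 (also called AP-4 or bHLHc41), a basic helix-loop-helix factor that binds the symmetrical CAGCTG motif. It belongs to a large barcoded transcription factor ORF collection. The catalogue entry states that each clone carries a unique 24-bp barcode so that the overexpressed factor can be identified in pooled screens, although the barcode is not annotated as a separate feature in the table. In bacteria the plasmid is maintained through a high-copy ColE1/pUC-type origin and ampicillin resistance, and an f1 origin is also present. The depositor notes that the plasmid can recombine, as is common for LTR-containing vectors.

The viral portion has a third-generation, self-inactivating layout. An RSV promoter drives a truncated HIV-1 5' LTR, followed by the Ψ packaging signal, a gag fragment, the RRE for Rev-dependent nuclear export, a cPPT/CTS element, WPRE to enhance transcript expression, and a ΔU3 3' LTR. Within this transfer cassette, an SV40 early promoter drives puromycin N-acetyltransferase for selection of transduced cells. Downstream, the EF-1α promoter drives the TFAP4 ORF. The ORF was introduced by Gateway cloning and is flanked by attB1 and attB2 sites, with the reading frame continuing through attB2 into a C-terminal V5 epitope tag for detection. A short U6 promoter fragment lies between the V5 tag and WPRE. The construct is suited to packaging into lentivirus for stable, constitutive TFAP4 overexpression, individually or in pooled screens such as directed differentiation studies.
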