Features (pLannotate 1.2.2; 34 found; start..end, strand, type, name):
      5..231     +  promoter       RSV promoter: Rous sarcoma virus enhancer/promoter
    232..412     +  LTR            5' LTR (truncated): truncated 5' long terminal repeat (LTR) from HIV-1
    459..584     +  misc_feature   HIV-1 Ψ: packaging signal of human immunodeficiency virus type 1
    568..931     +  CDS            HIV-1 gag (fragment): gag protein from human immunodeficiency virus 1; gag
   1077..1310    +  misc_feature   RRE: The Rev response element (RRE) of HIV-1 allows for Rev-dependent mRNA export from the nucleus to the cytoplasm.
   1687..1713    +  CDS            Rev (fragment): human immunodeficiency virus 1 (HIV-1) Rev protein; rev; enhances nuclear export of unspliced and incompletely spliced viral mRNAs
   1720..1743    +  promoter       SV40 promoter (fragment): SV40 early promoter
   1744..1815    +  promoter       SV40 promoter (fragment): SV40 enhancer and early promoter
   1839..1974    +  rep_origin     SV40 ori: SV40 origin of replication
   2020..2616    +  CDS            PuroR (fragment): puromycin N-acetyltransferase; pac from Streptomyces; confers resistance to puromycin
   2665..2782    +  misc_feature   cPPT/CTS: central polypurine tract and central termination sequence of HIV-1
   2847..2913    +  CDS            small t antigen (fragment): SV40 (simian virus 40) small t antigen
   2920..4098    +  promoter       EF-1α promoter: strong constitutive promoter for human elongation factor EF-1α
   4119..4136    +  protein_bind   attB1 (fragment): mutant version of attB; core recombination site for the Gateway® BP reaction BP Clonase™
   4142..5155    +  CDS            TFAP4: TFAP4_HUMAN - Also known as BHLHC41. Experimental evidence at protein level: Swiss-Prot protein existence level 1. Transcription factor that activates both viral and cellular genes by binding to the symmetrical DNA sequence 5'-CAGCTG-3'. From Homo sapiens (Human).
   5158..5181    -  protein_bind   attB2: mutant version of attB; recombination site for the Gateway® BP reaction BP Clonase™
   5189..5230    +  CDS            V5 tag: epitope tag from simian virus 5
   5246..5299    +  promoter       U6 promoter (fragment): RNA polymerase III promoter for human U6 snRNA
   5341..5929    +  misc_feature   WPRE: woodchuck hepatitis virus posttranscriptional regulatory element
   5980..5999    +  misc_feature   cPPT/CTS (fragment): central polypurine tract and central termination sequence of HIV-1
   6001..6234    +  LTR            3' LTR (ΔU3): self-inactivating 3' long terminal repeat (LTR) from HIV-1
   6312..6433    +  polyA_signal   SV40 poly(A) signal: SV40 polyadenylation signal
   6473..6608    +  rep_origin     SV40 ori: SV40 origin of replication
   6629..6647    -  promoter       T7 promoter: promoter for bacteriophage T7 RNA polymerase
   6655..6810    +  CDS            lacZα (fragment): LacZα fragment of β-galactosidase; lacZ fragment
   6815..7243    +  rep_origin     f1 ori (sequence partly withheld): f1 bacteriophage origin of replication; arrow indicates direction of (+) strand synthesis
   7296..7400    +  promoter       AmpR promoter: bla
   7401..8261    +  CDS            AmpR: β-lactamase; bla; confers resistance to ampicillin, carbenicillin, and related antibiotics
   8432..9020    +  rep_origin     ori: high-copy-number ColE1/pMB1/pBR322/pUC origin of replication
   9203..9295    +  CDS            lacI (fragment): lac repressor; lacI; The lac repressor binds to the lac operator to inhibit transcription in E. coli. This inhibition can be relieved by adding lactose or isopropyl-β-D-thiogalactopyranoside (IPTG).
   9308..9329    +  protein_bind   CAP binding site: CAP binding activates transcription in the presence of cAMP. E. coli catabolite activator protein
   9344..9374    +  promoter       lac promoter: promoter for the E. coli lac operon
   9382..9398    +  protein_bind   lac operator: The lac repressor binds to the lac operator to inhibit transcription in E. coli. This inhibition can be relieved by adding lactose or isopropyl-β-D-thiogalactopyranoside (IPTG). lac repressor encoded by lacI
   9443..9461    +  promoter       T3 promoter: promoter for bacteriophage T3 RNA polymerase
>Addgene plasmid #144805 | TFORF3329 | addgene full sequence | sequence record 404387 | Addgene NGS Result
TTAATGTAGTCTTATGCAATACTCTTGTAGTCTTGCAACATGGTAACGATGAGTTAGCAACATGCCTTAC
AAGGAGAGAAAAAGCACCGTGCATGCCGATTGGTGGAAGTAAGGTGGTACGATCGTGCCTTATTAGGAAG
GCAACAGACGGGTCTGACATGGATTGGACGAACCACTGAATTGCCGCATTGCAGAGATATTGTATTTAAG
TGCCTAGCTCGATACATAAACGGGTCTCTCTGGTTAGACCAGATCTGAGCCTGGGAGCTCTCTGGCTAAC
TAGGGAACCCACTGCTTAAGCCTCAATAAAGCTTGCCTTGAGTGCTTCAAGTAGTGTGTGCCCGTCTGTT
GTGTGACTCTGGTAACTAGAGATCCCTCAGACCCTTTTAGTCAGTGTGGAAAATCTCTAGCAGTGGCGCC
CGAACAGGGACTTGAAAGCGAAAGGGAAACCAGAGGAGCTCTCTCGACGCAGGACTCGGCTTGCTGAAGC
GCGCACGGCAAGAGGCGAGGGGCGGCGACTGGTGAGTACGCCAAAAATTTTGACTAGCGGAGGCTAGAAG
GAGAGAGATGGGTGCGAGAGCGTCAGTATTAAGCGGGGGAGAATTAGATCGCGATGGGAAAAAATTCGGT
TAAGGCCAGGGGGAAAGAAAAAATATAAATTAAAACATATAGTATGGGCAAGCAGGGAGCTAGAACGATT
CGCAGTTAATCCTGGCCTGTTAGAAACATCAGAAGGCTGTAGACAAATACTGGGACAGCTACAACCATCC
CTTCAGACAGGATCAGAAGAACTTAGATCATTATATAATACAGTAGCAACCCTCTATTGTGTGCATCAAA
GGATAGAGATAAAAGACACCAAGGAAGCTTTAGACAAGATAGAGGAAGAGCAAAACAAAAGTAAGACCAC
CGCACAGCAAGCGGCCGCTGATCTTCAGACCTGGAGGAGGAGATATGAGGGACAATTGGAGAAGTGAATT
ATATAAATATAAAGTAGTAAAAATTGAACCATTAGGAGTAGCACCCACCAAGGCAAAGAGAAGAGTGGTG
CAGAGAGAAAAAAGAGCAGTGGGAATAGGAGCTTTGTTCCTTGGGTTCTTGGGAGCAGCAGGAAGCACTA
TGGGCGCAGCGTCAATGACGCTGACGGTACAGGCCAGACAATTATTGTCTGGTATAGTGCAGCAGCAGAA
CAATTTGCTGAGGGCTATTGAGGCGCAACAGCATCTGTTGCAACTCACAGTCTGGGGCATCAAGCAGCTC
CAGGCAAGAATCCTGGCTGTGGAAAGATACCTAAAGGATCAACAGCTCCTGGGGATTTGGGGTTGCTCTG
GAAAACTCATTTGCACCACTGCTGTGCCTTGGAATGCTAGTTGGAGTAATAAATCTCTGGAACAGATTTG
GAATCACACGACCTGGATGGAGTGGGACAGAGAAATTAACAATTACACAAGCTTAATACACTCCTTAATT
GAAGAATCGCAAAACCAGCAAGAAAAGAATGAACAAGAATTATTGGAATTAGATAAATGGGCAAGTTTGT
GGAATTGGTTTAACATAACAAATTGGCTGTGGTATATAAAATTATTCATAATGATAGTAGGAGGCTTGGT
AGGTTTAAGAATAGTTTTTGCTGTACTTTCTATAGTGAATAGAGTTAGGCAGGGATATTCACCATTATCG
TTTCAGACCCACCTCCCAACCCCGAGGGGACCCATGCATTGCATCTCAATTAGTCAGCAACCAGGTGTGG
AAAGTCCCCAGGCTCCCCAGCAGGCAGAAGTATGCAAAGCATGCGTCTCAATTAGTCAGCAACCATAGTC
CCGCCCCTAACTCCGCCCATCCCGCCCCTAACTCCGCCCAGTTCCGCCCATTCTCCGCCCCATGGCTGAC
TAATTTTTTTTATTTATGCAGAGGCCGAGGCCGCCTCGGCCTCTGAGCTATTCCAGAAGTAGTGAGGAGG
CTTTTTTGGAGGCCTAGGCTTTTGCAAAAAGCTTTCTAGAGGTACCACCGGAGCTTACCATGACCGAGTA
CAAGCCCACGGTGCGCCTCGCCACCCGCGACGACGTCCCCAGGGCCGTACGCACCCTCGCCGCCGCGTTC
GCCGACTACCCCGCCACGCGCCACACCGTCGATCCGGACCGCCACATCGAGCGGGTCACCGAGCTGCAAG
AACTCTTCCTCACGCGCGTCGGGCTCGACATCGGCAAGGTGTGGGTCGCGGACGACGGCGCCGCCGTGGC
GGTCTGGACCACGCCGGAGAGCGTCGAAGCGGGGGCGGTGTTCGCCGAGATCGGCCCGCGCATGGCCGAG
TTGAGCGGTTCCCGGCTGGCCGCGCAGCAACAGATGGAAGGCCTCCTGGCGCCGCACCGGCCCAAGGAGC
CCGCGTGGTTCCTGGCCACCGTCGGCGTCTCGCCCGACCACCAGGGCAAGGGTCTGGGCAGCGCCGTCGT
GCTCCCCGGAGTGGAGGCGGCCGAGCGCGCCGGGGTGCCCGCCTTCCTGGAGACCTCCGCGCCCCGCAAC
CTCCCCTTCTACGAGCGGCTCGGCTTCACCGTCACCGCCGACGTCGAGGTGCCCGAAGGACCGCGCACCT
GGTGCATGACCCGCAAGCCCGGTGCCAGTTAACGAATTCTAGATCTTGAGACAAATGGCAGTATTCATCC
ACAATTTTAAAAGAAAAGGGGGGATTGGGGGGTACAGTGCAGGGGAAAGAATAGTAGACATAATAGCAAC
AGACATACAAACTAAAGAATTACAAAAACAAATTACAAAAATTCAAAATTTTCGGGTTTATTACAGGGAC
AGCAGAGATCCACTTTGGCGCCGGCTCGAGGCCTGCAGGTGCAAAGATGGATAAAGTTTTAAACAGAGAG
GAATCTTTGCAGCTAATGGACCTTCTAGGTCTTGAAAGGAGTGGGAATTGGCTCCGGTGCCCGTCAGTGG
GCAGAGCGCACATCGCCCACAGTCCCCGAGAAGTTGGGGGGAGGGGTCGGCAATTGAACCGGTGCCTAGA
GAAGGTGGCGCGGGGTAAACTGGGAAAGTGATGTCGTGTACTGGCTCCGCCTTTTTCCCGAGGGTGGGGG
AGAACCGTATATAAGTGCAGTAGTCGCCGTGAACGTTCTTTTTCGCAACGGGTTTGCCGCCAGAACACAG
GTAAGTGCCGTGTGTGGTTCCCGCGGGCCTGGCCTCTTTACGGGTTATGGCCCTTGCGTGCCTTGAATTA
CTTCCACCTGGCTGCAGTACGTGATTCTTGATCCCGAGCTTCGGGTTGGAAGTGGGTGGGAGAGTTCGAG
GCCTTGCGCTTAAGGAGCCCCTTCGCCTCGTGCTTGAGTTGAGGCCTGGCCTGGGCGCTGGGGCCGCCGC
GTGCGAATCTGGTGGCACCTTCGCGCCTGTCTCGCTGCTTTCGATAAGTCTCTAGCCATTTAAAATTTTT
GATGACCTGCTGCGACGCTTTTTTTCTGGCAAGATAGTCTTGTAAATGCGGGCCAAGATCTGCACACTGG
TATTTCGGTTTTTGGGGCCGCGGGCGGCGACGGGGCCCGTGCGTCCCAGCGCACATGTTCGGCGAGGCGG
GGCCTGCGAGCGCGGCCACCGAGAATCGGACGGGGGTAGTCTCAAGCTGGCCGGCCTGCTCTGGTGCCTG
GCCTCGCGCCGCCGTGTATCGCCCCGCCCTGGGCGGCAAGGCTGGCCCGGTCGGCACCAGTTGCGTGAGC
GGAAAGATGGCCGCTTCCCGGCCCTGCTGCAGGGAGCTCAAAATGGAGGACGCGGCGCTCGGGAGAGCGG
GCGGGTGAGTCACCCACACAAAGGAAAAGGGCCTTTCCGTCCTCAGCCGTCGCTTCATGTGACTCCACGG
AGTACCGGGCGCCGTCCAGGCACCTCGATTAGTTCTCGAGCTTTTGGAGTACGTCGTCTTTAGGTTGGGG
GGAGGGGTTTTATGCGATGGAGTTTCCCCACACTGAGTGGGTGGAGACTGAAGTTAGGCCAGCTTGGCAC
TTGATGTAATTCTCCTTGGAATTTGCCCTTTTTGAGTTTGGATCTTGGTTCATTCTCAAGCCTCAGACAG
TGGTTCAAAGTTTTTTTCTTCCATTTCAGGTGTCGTGAGGCTAGCATCGATTGATCAACAAGTTTGTACA
AAAAAGTTGGCATGGAGTATTTCATGGTGCCCACTCAGAAGGTGCCCTCTTTGCAACATTTCAGGAAAAC
AGAGAAAGAAGTGATAGGAGGGCTCTGTAGCCTTGCCAACATTCCACTAACCCCCGAGACTCAGCGGGAC
CAGGAGCGGCGGATTCGGCGGGAGATCGCCAACAGCAACGAGCGGAGACGCATGCAGAGCATCAACGCGG
GATTCCAGTCCCTCAAGACCCTCATCCCCCACACAGACGGAGAGAAGCTCAGCAAGGCAGCCATTCTCCA
GCAGACAGCCGAGTACATCTTCTCCCTGGAGCAGGAGAAGACCAGGCTCTTGCAGCAGAACACACAGCTC
AAGCGCTTCATCCAGGAGCTGAGCGGCTCGTCCCCCAAGCGACGGCGGGCAGAGGACAAGGACGAAGGCA
TAGGCTCCCCGGACATCTGGGAGGACGAGAAGGCGGAGGACCTGCGGCGGGAGATGATTGAGCTGCGGCA
GCAGCTGGACAAGGAGCGCTCGGTGCGCATGATGCTGGAGGAGCAGGTGCGCTCGCTGGAGGCCCACATG
TACCCGGAAAAGCTCAAGGTGATTGCGCAGCAGGTGCAGCTGCAGCAGCAGCAGGAACAGGTGAGGCTGC
TGCACCAGGAGAAGCTGGAGCGGGAACAGCAGCAGCTGCGGACCCAGCTTCTGCCCCCTCCGGCCCCCAC
CCACCACCCCACGGTGATCGTGCCAGCACCGCCTCCTCCTCCCTCCCACCACATCAATGTCGTCACCATG
GGCCCCTCCTCGGTCATCAACTCTGTTTCCACATCCCGGCAAAATCTGGACACCATCGTGCAGGCAATCC
AGCACATCGAGGGCACCCAGGAAAAGCAGGAGCTGGAGGAGGAGCAGCGGCGAGCTGTCATCGTGAAGCC
TGTCCGCAGCTGCCCGGAGGCCCCCACCTCTGACACCGCCTCCGACTCCGAGGCCTCAGACAGTGACGCC
ATGGACCAGAGCCGGGAGGAGCCGTCGGGGGACGGGGAGCTTCCCTGCCCAACTTTCTTGTACAAAGTGG
TTGATATCGGTAAGCCTATCCCTAACCCTCTCCTCGGTCTCGATTCTACGTAGTAATGAACTAGTCCGTA
ACTTGAAAGTATTTCGATTTCTTGGCTTTATATATCTTGTGGAAAGGACGACAAACCTTTCCCAAGCCTC
CAATCACGCGTTAAGTCGACAATCAACCTCTGGATTACAAAATTTGTGAAAGATTGACTGGTATTCTTAA
CTATGTTGCTCCTTTTACGCTATGTGGATACGCTGCTTTAATGCCTTTGTATCATGCTATTGCTTCCCGT
ATGGCTTTCATTTTCTCCTCCTTGTATAAATCCTGGTTGCTGTCTCTTTATGAGGAGTTGTGGCCCGTTG
TCAGGCAACGTGGCGTGGTGTGCACTGTGTTTGCTGACGCAACCCCCACTGGTTGGGGCATTGCCACCAC
CTGTCAGCTCCTTTCCGGGACTTTCGCTTTCCCCCTCCCTATTGCCACGGCGGAACTCATCGCCGCCTGC
CTTGCCCGCTGCTGGACAGGGGCTCGGCTGTTGGGCACTGACAATTCCGTGGTGTTGTCGGGGAAATCAT
CGTCCTTTCCTTGGCTGCTCGCCTGTGTTGCCACCTGGATTCTGCGCGGGACGTCCTTCTGCTACGTCCC
TTCGGCCCTCAATCCAGCGGACCTTCCTTCCCGCGGCCTGCTGCCGGCTCTGCGGCCTCTTCCGCGTCTT
CGCCTTCGCCCTCAGACGAGTCGGATCTCCCTTTGGGCCGCCTCCCCGCGTCGACTTTAAGACCAATGAC
TTACAAGGCAGCTGTAGATCTTAGCCACTTTTTAAAAGAAAAGGGGGGACTGGAAGGGCTAATTCACTCC
CAACGAAGACAAGATCTGCTTTTTGCTTGTACTGGGTCTCTCTGGTTAGACCAGATCTGAGCCTGGGAGC
TCTCTGGCTAACTAGGGAACCCACTGCTTAAGCCTCAATAAAGCTTGCCTTGAGTGCTTCAAGTAGTGTG
TGCCCGTCTGTTGTGTGACTCTGGTAACTAGAGATCCCTCAGACCCTTTTAGTCAGTGTGGAAAATCTCT
AGCAGTACGTATAGTAGTTCATGTCATCTTATTATTCAGTATTTATAACTTGCAAAGAAATGAATATCAG
AGAGTGAGAGGAACTTGTTTATTGCAGCTTATAATGGTTACAAATAAAGCAATAGCATCACAAATTTCAC
AAATAAAGCATTTTTTTCACTGCATTCTAGTTGTGGTTTGTCCAAACTCATCAATGTATCTTATCATGTC
TGGCTCTAGCTATCCCGCCCCTAACTCCGCCCATCCCGCCCCTAACTCCGCCCAGTTCCGCCCATTCTCC
GCCCCATGGCTGACTAATTTTTTTTATTTATGCAGAGGCCGAGGCCGCCTCGGCCTCTGAGCTATTCCAG
AAGTAGTGAGGAGGCTTTTTTGGAGGCCTAGGGACGTACCCAATTCGCCCTATAGTGAGTCGTATTACGC
GCGCTCACTGGCCGTCGTTTTACAACGTCGTGACTGGGAAAACCCTGGCGTTACCCAACTTAATCGCCTT
GCAGCACATCCCCCTTTCGCCAGCTGGCGTAATAGCGAAGAGGCCCGCACCGATCGCCCTTCCCAACAGT
TGCGCAGCCTGAATGGCGAATGGG
[124 nt withheld, positions 6815-6938]
C
[91 nt withheld, positions 6940-7030]
A
[49 nt withheld, positions 7032-7080]
CCTTTGACGTTGGAGTCCACGTTCTTT
[37 nt withheld, positions 7108-7144]
ACCCTATCTCGGTCTATTCTTTTGATTTATAAGGGATTTTGCCGATTTCGGCCTATTGGTTAAAAAATGA
GCTGATTTAACAAAAATTTAACGCGAATTTTAACAAAATATTAACGCTTACAATTTAGGTGGCACTTTTC
GGGGAAATGTGCGCGGAACCCCTATTTGTTTATTTTTCTAAATACATTCAAATATGTATCCGCTCATGAG
ACAATAACCCTGATAAATGCTTCAATAATATTGAAAAAGGAAGAGTATGAGTATTCAACATTTCCGTGTC
GCCCTTATTCCCTTTTTTGCGGCATTTTGCCTTCCTGTTTTTGCTCACCCAGAAACGCTGGTGAAAGTAA
AAGATGCTGAAGATCAGTTGGGTGCACGAGTGGGTTACATCGAACTGGATCTCAACAGCGGTAAGATCCT
TGAGAGTTTTCGCCCCGAAGAACGTTTTCCAATGATGAGCACTTTTAAAGTTCTGCTATGTGGCGCGGTA
TTATCCCGTATTGACGCCGGGCAAGAGCAACTCGGTCGCCGCATACACTATTCTCAGAATGACTTGGTTG
AGTACTCACCAGTCACAGAAAAGCATCTTACGGATGGCATGACAGTAAGAGAATTATGCAGTGCTGCCAT
AACCATGAGTGATAACACTGCGGCCAACTTACTTCTGACAACGATCGGAGGACCGAAGGAGCTAACCGCT
TTTTTGCACAACATGGGGGATCATGTAACTCGCCTTGATCGTTGGGAACCGGAGCTGAATGAAGCCATAC
CAAACGACGAGCGTGACACCACGATGCCTGTAGCAATGGCAACAACGTTGCGCAAACTATTAACTGGCGA
ACTACTTACTCTAGCTTCCCGGCAACAATTAATAGACTGGATGGAGGCGGATAAAGTTGCAGGACCACTT
CTGCGCTCGGCCCTTCCGGCTGGCTGGTTTATTGCTGATAAATCTGGAGCCGGTGAGCGTGGGTCTCGCG
GTATCATTGCAGCACTGGGGCCAGATGGTAAGCCCTCCCGTATCGTAGTTATCTACACGACGGGGAGTCA
GGCAACTATGGATGAACGAAATAGACAGATCGCTGAGATAGGTGCCTCACTGATTAAGCATTGGTAACTG
TCAGACCAAGTTTACTCATATATACTTTAGATTGATTTAAAACTTCATTTTTAATTTAAAAGGATCTAGG
TGAAGATCCTTTTTGATAATCTCATGACCAAAATCCCTTAACGTGAGTTTTCGTTCCACTGAGCGTCAGA
CCCCGTAGAAAAGATCAAAGGATCTTCTTGAGATCCTTTTTTTCTGCGCGTAATCTGCTGCTTGCAAACA
AAAAAACCACCGCTACCAGCGGTGGTTTGTTTGCCGGATCAAGAGCTACCAACTCTTTTTCCGAAGGTAA
CTGGCTTCAGCAGAGCGCAGATACCAAATACTGTTCTTCTAGTGTAGCCGTAGTTAGGCCACCACTTCAA
GAACTCTGTAGCACCGCCTACATACCTCGCTCTGCTAATCCTGTTACCAGTGGCTGCTGCCAGTGGCGAT
AAGTCGTGTCTTACCGGGTTGGACTCAAGACGATAGTTACCGGATAAGGCGCAGCGGTCGGGCTGAACGG
GGGGTTCGTGCACACAGCCCAGCTTGGAGCGAACGACCTACACCGAACTGAGATACCTACAGCGTGAGCT
ATGAGAAAGCGCCACGCTTCCCGAAGGGAGAAAGGCGGACAGGTATCCGGTAAGCGGCAGGGTCGGAACA
GGAGAGCGCACGAGGGAGCTTCCAGGGGGAAACGCCTGGTATCTTTATAGTCCTGTCGGGTTTCGCCACC
TCTGACTTGAGCGTCGATTTTTGTGATGCTCGTCAGGGGGGCGGAGCCTATGGAAAAACGCCAGCAACGC
GGCCTTTTTACGGTTCCTGGCCTTTTGCTGGCCTTTTGCTCACATGTTCTTTCCTGCGTTATCCCCTGAT
TCTGTGGATAACCGTATTACCGCCTTTGAGTGAGCTGATACCGCTCGCCGCAGCCGAACGACCGAGCGCA
GCGAGTCAGTGAGCGAGGAAGCGGAAGAGCGCCCAATACGCAAACCGCCTCTCCCCGCGCGTTGGCCGAT
TCATTAATGCAGCTGGCACGACAGGTTTCCCGACTGGAAAGCGGGCAGTGAGCGCAACGCAATTAATGTG
AGTTAGCTCACTCATTAGGCACCCCAGGCTTTACACTTTATGCTTCCGGCTCGTATGTTGTGTGGAATTG
TGAGCGGATAACAATTTCACACAGGAAACAGCTATGACCATGATTACGCCAAGCGCGCAATTAACCCTCA
CTAAAGGGAACAAAAGCTGGAGCTGCAAGC
