>Addgene plasmid #144805 | TFORF3329 | depositor partial sequence | sequence record 286530 | Insert
ATCGATTGATCAACAAGTTTGTACAAAAAAGTTGGCATGGAGTATTTCATGGTGCCCACTCAGAAGGTGC
CCTCTTTGCAACATTTCAGGAAAACAGAGAAAGAAGTGATAGGAGGGCTCTGTAGCCTTGCCAACATTCC
ACTAACCCCCGAGACTCAGCGGGACCAGGAGCGGCGGATTCGGCGGGAGATCGCCAACAGCAACGAGCGG
AGACGCATGCAGAGCATCAACGCGGGATTCCAGTCCCTCAAGACCCTCATCCCCCACACAGACGGAGAGA
AGCTCAGCAAGGCAGCCATTCTCCAGCAGACAGCCGAGTACATCTTCTCCCTGGAGCAGGAGAAGACCAG
GCTCTTGCAGCAGAACACACAGCTCAAGCGCTTCATCCAGGAGCTGAGCGGCTCGTCCCCCAAGCGACGG
CGGGCAGAGGACAAGGACGAAGGCATAGGCTCCCCGGACATCTGGGAGGACGAGAAGGCGGAGGACCTGC
GGCGGGAGATGATTGAGCTGCGGCAGCAGCTGGACAAGGAGCGCTCGGTGCGCATGATGCTGGAGGAGCA
GGTGCGCTCGCTGGAGGCCCACATGTACCCGGAAAAGCTCAAGGTGATTGCGCAGCAGGTGCAGCTGCAG
CAGCAGCAGGAACAGGTGAGGCTGCTGCACCAGGAGAAGCTGGAGCGGGAACAGCAGCAGCTGCGGACCC
AGCTTCTGCCCCCTCCGGCCCCCACCCACCACCCCACGGTGATCGTGCCAGCACCGCCTCCTCCTCCCTC
CCACCACATCAATGTCGTCACCATGGGCCCCTCCTCGGTCATCAACTCTGTTTCCACATCCCGGCAAAAT
CTGGACACCATCGTGCAGGCAATCCAGCACATCGAGGGCACCCAGGAAAAGCAGGAGCTGGAGGAGGAGC
AGCGGCGAGCTGTCATCGTGAAGCCTGTCCGCAGCTGCCCGGAGGCCCCCACCTCTGACACCGCCTCCGA
CTCCGAGGCCTCAGACAGTGACGCCATGGACCAGAGCCGGGAGGAGCCGTCGGGGGACGGGGAGCTTCCC
TGCCCAACTTTCTTGTACAAAGTGGTTGATATCGGTAAGCCTATCCCTAACCCTCTCCTCGGTCTCGATT
CTACGTAGTAATGAACTAGTCCGTAACTTGAAAGTATTTCGATTTCTTGGCTTTATATATCTTGTGGAAA
GGACGACAAACCTTTCCCAAGCCTCCAATC
