>Addgene plasmid #144805 | TFORF3329 | depositor partial sequence | sequence record 286531 | Barcode
CAAACCTTTCCCAAGCCTCCAATC
